>Addgene plasmid #51885 | pcDNA3-Xl-VSP2 | depositor full sequence | sequence record 79848 | pcDNA3-Xl-VSP2 sequence 6913 bps
GACGGATCGGGAGATCTCCCGATCCCCTATGGTCGACTCTCAGTACAATCTGCTCTGATGCCGCATAGTT
AAGCCAGTATCTGCTCCCTGCTTGTGTGTTGGAGGTCGCTGAGTAGTGCGCGAGCAAAATTTAAGCTACA
ACAAGGCAAGGCTTGACCGACAATTGCATGAAGAATCTGCTTAGGGTTAGGCGTTTTGCGCTGCTTCGCG
ATGTACGGGCCAGATATACGCGTTGACATTGATTATTGACTAGTTATTAATAGTAATCAATTACGGGGTC
ATTAGTTCATAGCCCATATATGGAGTTCCGCGTTACATAACTTACGGTAAATGGCCCGCCTGGCTGACCG
CCCAACGACCCCCGCCCATTGACGTCAATAATGACGTATGTTCCCATAGTAACGCCAATAGGGACTTTCC
ATTGACGTCAATGGGTGGACTATTTACGGTAAACTGCCCACTTGGCAGTACATCAAGTGTATCATATGCC
AAGTACGCCCCCTATTGACGTCAATGACGGTAAATGGCCCGCCTGGCATTATGCCCAGTACATGACCTTA
TGGGACTTTCCTACTTGGCAGTACATCTACGTATTAGTCATCGCTATTACCATGGTGATGCGGTTTTGGC
AGTACATCAATGGGCGTGGATAGCGGTTTGACTCACGGGGATTTCCAAGTCTCCACCCCATTGACGTCAA
TGGGAGTTTGTTTTGGCACCAAAATCAACGGGACTTTCCAAAATGTCGTAACAACTCCGCCCCATTGACG
CAAATGGGCGGTAGGCGTGTACGGTGGGAGGTCTATATAAGCAGAGCTCTCTGGCTAACTAGAGAACCCA
CTGCTTACTGGCTTATCGAAATTAATACGACTCACTATAGGGAGACCCAAGCTTGGTACCATGTCAAGTG
TAAGATACGAGCAGAGGGAAGAACCTTCCATGGTTAATGGGTTTGGCAATACTGAGGAGAAAGTAGAAAT
TGATAATGGGAAGAGTGAAGTGGAGGAGCCAGCAACATGGTGGAACAAACTGAGGAAAGTGATTTCTCCA
TTTGTGATGTCCTTTGGATTCAGGGTTTTTGGAGTTGTTCTGATCATCGTAGACTTTGTTCTTGTAATTG
TGGATCTGTCTGTGACTGACAAAAGCAGCGGGGCCACCACGGCAATATCATCCATTTCATTAGCCATATC
CTTCTTCTTTCTTATTGACATAATTCTACATATCTTCGTGGAAGGGTTCAGTCAGTATTTCAGTTCCAAG
CTGAACATATTTGATGCTGCTATTGTTATCGTGACGCTACTCGTCACTCTGGTGTACGCATTCACAGACT
TCAGTGGAGCTACTAATATTCCAAGAATGGTAAACTTTCTCCGAACTTTGAGAATTATCATATTAGTGAG
AATCCTCCGCCTGGCATCTCAGAAGAGGCAACTCGAGAAAGTAACAAGAAGGATGGTCTCCGAAAACAAA
AGACGGTATCAAAAAGATGGGTTTGACCTGGATCTCACACATGTTACTGATCGTATAATTGCCATGTCAT
TCCCGTCATCTGGGAAGCAATCGTTTTATAGGAATCCTATACAGGAGGTTGCAAGGTTTTTAGACTCCAA
GCATAAGGATCACTACAAAATCTACAACCTGTGCAGTGAAAAAGGATATGATCCTAAATACTTTCACTAT
CGCGTGGAGCGAGTGTTTATAGATGATCATAATGTCCCAGTGTTGGAGGACATGCTGACTTTCATTGCAA
GTGTACGGGCGTGGATGGCAGAGGATCCCCAAAATGTTATTGCTATTCACTGTAAAGGAGGCAAAGGACG
GACGGGCACCATGGTTTGCACATACCTTGTTGACAGTGACCAGTTCGAGAGTGCTGTGGAAAGTTTGGAT
TATTTTGGAGAAAGACGGACTGATACAAGTGTAAGCACTAAGTTCCAAGGTGTAGAAACACCTTCTCAGA
GCAGGTATGTTGCATACTATGAAGTTCTGAAGAACAAATTCAACCGCCAACTTCCTCCAGAGAAACAACT
CAGGATCAGAAGTATCAGAATCCACTCCATACAAGGTGTAGGAAGAAGCAATGGCACAGATTTAAAGGTT
CAGATAACAATGAAGAAAGAAGTAATATTCCAGTGTATCTGTGAGACACAGGAAAACTGTAAGCTGTTTT
TTGATGCTGGGAACAATTCCGTAGTCATAAGCCTGGAAGGTTGTCCTGTTATCTCGGGAGACATCAAAAT
AAGATTTGAGTCCAGCACAAATCTTCCAAAAGGCTACGATGACTGTGCCTTCTACTTCTGGTTCAACACA
TCCTTTACAGAAAACAGCAGACTCTACCTTTCCAAAAATGAGCTGGACAATCCCCACAAAGAAAAATCTG
GAAAAATCTACAAAGAGGATTTTGCTGTGGAGTTAAACTTTGAGTCTTGAGCGGCCGCTCGAGCATGCAT
CTAGAGGGCCCTATTCTATAGTGTCACCTAAATGCTAGAGCTCGCTGATCAGCCTCGACTGTGCCTTCTA
GTTGCCAGCCATCTGTTGTTTGCCCCTCCCCCGTGCCTTCCTTGACCCTGGAAGGTGCCACTCCCACTGT
CCTTTCCTAATAAAATGAGGAAATTGCATCGCATTGTCTGAGTAGGTGTCATTCTATTCTGGGGGGTGGG
GTGGGGCAGGACAGCAAGGGGGAGGATTGGGAAGACAATAGCAGGCATGCTGGGGATGCGGTGGGCTCTA
TGGCTTCTGAGGCGGAAAGAACCAGCTGGGGCTCTAGGGGGTATCCCC
[124 nt withheld, positions 2779-2902]
C
[32 nt withheld, positions 2904-2935]
CA
[57 nt withheld, positions 2938-2994]
A
[49 nt withheld, positions 2996-3044]
CCTTTGACGTTGGAGTCCACGTTCTTT
[37 nt withheld, positions 3072-3108]
ACCCTATCTCGGTCTATTCTTTTGATTTATAAGGGATTTTGGGGATTTCGGCCTATTGGTTAAAAAATGA
GCTGATTTAACAAAAATTTAACGCGAATTAATTCTGTGGAATGTGTGTCAGTTAGGGTGTGGAAAGTCCC
CAGGCTCCCCAGGCAGGCAGAAGTATGCAAAGCATGCATCTCAATTAGTCAGCAACCAGGTGTGGAAAGT
CCCCAGGCTCCCCAGCAGGCAGAAGTATGCAAAGCATGCATCTCAATTAGTCAGCAACCATAGTCCCGCC
CCTAACTCCGCCCATCCCGCCCCTAACTCCGCCCAGTTCCGCCCATTCTCCGCCCCATGGCTGACTAATT
TTTTTTATTTATGCAGAGGCCGAGGCCGCCTCTGCCTCTGAGCTATTCCAGAAGTAGTGAGGAGGCTTTT
TTGGAGGCCTAGGCTTTTGCAAAAAGCTCCCGGGAGCTTGTATATCCATTTTCGGATCTGATCAAGAGAC
AGGATGAGGATCGTTTCGCATGATTGAACAAGATGGATTGCACGCAGGTTCTCCGGCCGCTTGGGTGGAG
AGGCTATTCGGCTATGACTGGGCACAACAGACAATCGGCTGCTCTGATGCCGCCGTGTTCCGGCTGTCAG
CGCAGGGGCGCCCGGTTCTTTTTGTCAAGACCGACCTGTCCGGTGCCCTGAATGAACTGCAGGACGAGGC
AGCGCGGCTATCGTGGCTGGCCACGACGGGCGTTCCTTGCGCAGCTGTGCTCGACGTTGTCACTGAAGCG
GGAAGGGACTGGCTGCTATTGGGCGAAGTGCCGGGGCAGGATCTCCTGTCATCTCACCTTGCTCCTGCCG
AGAAAGTATCCATCATGGCTGATGCAATGCGGCGGCTGCATACGCTTGATCCGGCTACCTGCCCATTCGA
CCACCAAGCGAAACATCGCATCGAGCGAGCACGTACTCGGATGGAAGCCGGTCTTGTCGATCAGGATGAT
CTGGACGAAGAGCATCAGGGGCTCGCGCCAGCCGAACTGTTCGCCAGGCTCAAGGCGCGCATGCCCGACG
GCGAGGATCTCGTCGTGACCCATGGCGATGCCTGCTTGCCGAATATCATGGTGGAAAATGGCCGCTTTTC
TGGATTCATCGACTGTGGCCGGCTGGGTGTGGCGGACCGCTATCAGGACATAGCGTTGGCTACCCGTGAT
ATTGCTGAAGAGCTTGGCGGCGAATGGGCTGACCGCTTCCTCGTGCTTTACGGTATCGCCGCTCCCGATT
CGCAGCGCATCGCCTTCTATCGCCTTCTTGACGAGTTCTTCTGAGCGGGACTCTGGGGTTCGAAATGACC
GACCAAGCGACGCCCAACCTGCCATCACGAGATTTCGATTCCACCGCCGCCTTCTATGAAAGGTTGGGCT
TCGGAATCGTTTTCCGGGACGCCGGCTGGATGATCCTCCAGCGCGGGGATCTCATGCTGGAGTTCTTCGC
CCACCCCAACTTGTTTATTGCAGCTTATAATGGTTACAAATAAAGCAATAGCATCACAAATTTCACAAAT
AAAGCATTTTTTTCACTGCATTCTAGTTGTGGTTTGTCCAAACTCATCAATGTATCTTATCATGTCTGTA
TACCGTCGACCTCTAGCTAGAGCTTGGCGTAATCATGGTCATAGCTGTTTCCTGTGTGAAATTGTTATCC
GCTCACAATTCCACACAACATACGAGCCGGAAGCATAAAGTGTAAAGCCTGGGGTGCCTAATGAGTGAGC
TAACTCACATTAATTGCGTTGCGCTCACTGCCCGCTTTCCAGTCGGGAAACCTGTCGTGCCAGCTGCATT
AATGAATCGGCCAACGCGCGGGGAGAGGCGGTTTGCGTATTGGGCGCTCTTCCGCTTCCTCGCTCACTGA
CTCGCTGCGCTCGGTCGTTCGGCTGCGGCGAGCGGTATCAGCTCACTCAAAGGCGGTAATACGGTTATCC
ACAGAATCAGGGGATAACGCAGGAAAGAACATGTGAGCAAAAGGCCAGCAAAAGGCCAGGAACCGTAAAA
AGGCCGCGTTGCTGGCGTTTTTCCATAGGCTCCGCCCCCCTGACGAGCATCACAAAAATCGACGCTCAAG
TCAGAGGTGGCGAAACCCGACAGGACTATAAAGATACCAGGCGTTTCCCCCTGGAAGCTCCCTCGTGCGC
TCTCCTGTTCCGACCCTGCCGCTTACCGGATACCTGTCCGCCTTTCTCCCTTCGGGAAGCGTGGCGCTTT
CTCAATGCTCACGCTGTAGGTATCTCAGTTCGGTGTAGGTCGTTCGCTCCAAGCTGGGCTGTGTGCACGA
ACCCCCCGTTCAGCCCGACCGCTGCGCCTTATCCGGTAACTATCGTCTTGAGTCCAACCCGGTAAGACAC
GACTTATCGCCACTGGCAGCAGCCACTGGTAACAGGATTAGCAGAGCGAGGTATGTAGGCGGTGCTACAG
AGTTCTTGAAGTGGTGGCCTAACTACGGCTACACTAGAAGGACAGTATTTGGTATCTGCGCTCTGCTGAA
GCCAGTTACCTTCGGAAAAAGAGTTGGTAGCTCTTGATCCGGCAAACAAACCACCGCTGGTAGCGGTGGT
TTTTTTGTTTGCAAGCAGCAGATTACGCGCAGAAAAAAAGGATCTCAAGAAGATCCTTTGATCTTTTCTA
CGGGGTCTGACGCTCAGTGGAACGAAAACTCACGTTAAGGGATTTTGGTCATGAGATTATCAAAAAGGAT
CTTCACCTAGATCCTTTTAAATTAAAAATGAAGTTTTAAATCAATCTAAAGTATATATGAGTAAACTTGG
TCTGACAGTTACCAATGCTTAATCAGTGAGGCACCTATCTCAGCGATCTGTCTATTTCGTTCATCCATAG
TTGCCTGACTCCCCGTCGTGTAGATAACTACGATACGGGAGGGCTTACCATCTGGCCCCAGTGCTGCAAT
GATACCGCGAGACCCACGCTCACCGGCTCCAGATTTATCAGCAATAAACCAGCCAGCCGGAAGGGCCGAG
CGCAGAAGTGGTCCTGCAACTTTATCCGCCTCCATCCAGTCTATTAATTGTTGCCGGGAAGCTAGAGTAA
GTAGTTCGCCAGTTAATAGTTTGCGCAACGTTGTTGCCATTGCTACAGGCATCGTGGTGTCACGCTCGTC
GTTTGGTATGGCTTCATTCAGCTCCGGTTCCCAACGATCAAGGCGAGTTACATGATCCCCCATGTTGTGC
AAAAAAGCGGTTAGCTCCTTCGGTCCTCCGATCGTTGTCAGAAGTAAGTTGGCCGCAGTGTTATCACTCA
TGGTTATGGCAGCACTGCATAATTCTCTTACTGTCATGCCATCCGTAAGATGCTTTTCTGTGACTGGTGA
GTACTCAACCAAGTCATTCTGAGAATAGTGTATGCGGCGACCGAGTTGCTCTTGCCCGGCGTCAATACGG
GATAATACCGCGCCACATAGCAGAACTTTAAAAGTGCTCATCATTGGAAAACGTTCTTCGGGGCGAAAAC
TCTCAAGGATCTTACCGCTGTTGAGATCCAGTTCGATGTAACCCACTCGTGCACCCAACTGATCTTCAGC
ATCTTTTACTTTCACCAGCGTTTCTGGGTGAGCAAAAACAGGAAGGCAAAATGCCGCAAAAAAGGGAATA
AGGGCGACACGGAAATGTTGAATACTCATACTCTTCCTTTTTCAATATTATTGAAGCATTTATCAGGGTT
ATTGTCTCATGAGCGGATACATATTTGAATGTATTTAGAAAAATAAACAAATAGGGGTTCCGCGCACATT
TCCCCGAAAAGTGCCACCTGACGTC
Features (pLannotate 1.2.2; 21 found; start..end, strand, type, name):
     36..80      -  misc_feature   bom (fragment): basis of mobility region from pBR322
    235..614     +  enhancer       CMV enhancer: human cytomegalovirus immediate early enhancer
    615..818     +  promoter       CMV promoter: human cytomegalovirus (CMV) immediate early promoter
    814..847     +  LTR            5' LTR (truncated) (fragment): truncated 5' long terminal repeat (LTR) from HIV-1
    863..881     +  promoter       T7 promoter: promoter for bacteriophage T7 RNA polymerase
    991..2421    +  CDS            TPTE2 (fragment): TPTE2_HUMAN - Also known as TPIP From Homo sapiens (Human).
   2465..2483    -  promoter       SP6 promoter: promoter for bacteriophage SP6 RNA polymerase
   2509..2733    +  polyA_signal   bGH poly(A) signal: bovine growth hormone polyadenylation signal
   2737..2758    +  promoter       SV40 promoter (fragment): SV40 enhancer and early promoter
   2779..3207    +  rep_origin     f1 ori (sequence partly withheld): f1 bacteriophage origin of replication; arrow indicates direction of (+) strand synthesis
   3221..3551    +  promoter       SV40 promoter: SV40 enhancer and early promoter
   3618..4409    +  CDS            neo: KKA2_KLEPN - Also known as kan, nptII. Experimental evidence at protein level: Swiss-Prot protein existence level 1. Resistance to kanamycin, neomycin, paromomycin, ribostamycin, butirosin and gentamicin B. From Klebsiella pneumoniae.
   4433..4591    +  CDS            ble (fragment): BLE_KLEPN - Experimental evidence at protein level: Swiss-Prot protein existence level 1. Binding protein with a strong affinity to the bleomycin family of antibiotics. Binds to CL990; an antimitotic-antibiotic compound. From Klebsiella pneumoniae.
   4586..4707    +  polyA_signal   SV40 poly(A) signal: SV40 polyadenylation signal
   4780..4796    -  protein_bind   lac operator: The lac repressor binds to the lac operator to inhibit transcription in E. coli. This inhibition can be relieved by adding lactose or isopropyl-β-D-thiogalactopyranoside (IPTG). lac repressor encoded by lacI
   4804..4834    -  promoter       lac promoter: promoter for the E. coli lac operon
   4849..4870    -  protein_bind   CAP binding site: CAP binding activates transcription in the presence of cAMP. E. coli catabolite activator protein
   4883..4975    -  CDS            lacI (fragment): lac repressor; lacI; The lac repressor binds to the lac operator to inhibit transcription in E. coli. This inhibition can be relieved by adding lactose or isopropyl-β-D-thiogalactopyranoside (IPTG).
   5158..5746    -  rep_origin     ori: high-copy-number ColE1/pMB1/pBR322/pUC origin of replication
   5917..6777    -  CDS            AmpR: β-lactamase; bla; confers resistance to ampicillin, carbenicillin, and related antibiotics
   6778..6882    -  promoter       AmpR promoter: bla
