[The description below was written by a language model from this plasmid's Addgene catalogue record and pLannotate feature annotations shown in this document.]
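Description:
pcDNA3-Xl-VSP2 is a 6,913 bp expression plasmid built on the Invitrogen pcDNA3 backbone, carrying the Xenopus laevis voltage-sensitive phosphatase 2 (VSP2) coding sequence for expression in mammalian cells or Xenopus oocytes. It is propagated in E. coli from a high-copy ColE1/pUC-type origin under ampicillin selection (AmpR with its bla promoter), and it also carries an f1 origin for single-stranded DNA production. For selection in mammalian cells, the backbone provides a neomycin phosphotransferase gene driven by the SV40 enhancer/early promoter and terminated by an SV40 poly(A) signal. This cassette confers G418 resistance.

The VSP2 insert was cloned between KpnI and NotI sites, both retained, and derives from a commercially obtained frog cDNA clone. It sits downstream of the human CMV immediate-early enhancer and promoter and upstream of the bovine growth hormone polyadenylation signal, giving strong constitutive transcription in mammalian cells. A T7 promoter lies between the CMV promoter and the insert, and an SP6 promoter flanks the 3′ side in the opposite orientation. The T7 site allows in vitro synthesis of sense RNA, which would suit oocyte injection, although the record does not specify how oocyte expression is achieved. The automated annotation labels the open reading frame as a fragment of human TPTE2 (TPIP). This reflects homology between the frog protein and that related phosphatase family member, not a human insert. Several other short annotated fragments (HIV-1 LTR, ble, lacI, bom) appear to be backbone remnants or similarity hits, not functional elements. No epitope tag or reporter is recorded. The associated work examined the tissue distribution and voltage dependence of Xenopus voltage-sensitive phosphoinositide phosphatases.
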