Addgene plasmid #51885: pcDNA3-Xl-VSP2
Purpose: expression of Xl-VSP2 in Xenopus oocytes or mammalian cells
Depositing lab: Laurinda Jaffe. Depositing organization: University of Connecticut Health Center. Publication: Voltage sensitive phosphoinositide phosphatases of Xenopus: their tissue distribution and voltage dependence. Ratzan WJ, Evsikov AV, Okamura Y, Jaffe LA. J Cell Physiol. 2011 Nov;226(11):2740-6. doi: 10.1002/jcp.22854. PubMed 21618529.
Backbone
  Vector backbone: pcDNA3
  Backbone manufacturer: Invitrogen
  Vector type: Mammalian Expression ; Xenopus oocyte expression
Growth in bacteria
  Bacterial resistance: Ampicillin, 100 μg/mL
  Growth temperature: 37°C
  Growth strain: DH5alpha
  Copy number: High Copy
Gene/Insert
  Gene/Insert name: VSP2 (alt name: voltage-sensitive phosphatase 2)
  Species: X. laevis (frog)
  Promoter: CMV
  Cloning method: Restriction Enzyme; 5′ cloning site KpnI (not destroyed); 3′ cloning site NotI (not destroyed)
  Sequencing primers: 5′ CMV-F; 3′ BGH Reverse
Terms and licenses: Academic/Nonprofit Terms; Industry Terms: Not Available to Industry
Depositor comments: Plasmid encoding Xl-VSP2 (CF520610, clone # 7008398) was purchased from Open Biosystems (Huntsville, AL).
How to cite: pcDNA3-Xl-VSP2 was a gift from Laurinda Jaffe (Addgene plasmid # 51885 ; http://n2t.net/addgene:51885 ; RRID:Addgene_51885)
