>Addgene plasmid #51885 | pcDNA3-Xl-VSP2 | addgene partial sequence | sequence record 81214 | BGH-rev 5'-TAGAAGGCACAGTCGAGG-3'
GCATTTAGGTGACACTATAGAATAGGGCCCTCTAGATGCATGCTCGAGCGGCCGCTCAAGACTCAAAGTT
TAACTCCACAGCAAAATCCTCTTTGTAGATTTTTCCAGATTTTTCTTTGTGGGGATTGTCCAGCTCATTT
TTGGAAAGGTAGAGTCTGCTGTTTTCTGTAAAGGATGTGTTGAACCAGAAGTAGAAGGCACAGTCATCGT
AGCCTTTTGGAAGATTTGTGCTGGACTCAAATCTTATTTTGATGTCTCCCGAGATAACAGGACAACCTTC
CAGGCTTATGACTACGGAATTGTTCCCAGCATCAAAAAACAGCTTACAGTTTTCCTGTGTCTCACAGATA
CACTGGAATATTACTTCTTTCTTCATTGTTATCTGAACCTTTAAATCTGTGCCATTGCTTCTTCCTACAC
CTTGTATGGAGTGGATTCTGATACTTCTGATCCTGAGTTGTTTCTCTGGAGGAAGTTGGCGGTTGAATTT
GTTCTTCAGAACTTCATAGTATGCAACATACCTGCTCTGAGAAGGTGTTTCTACACCTTGGAACTTAGTG
CTTACACTTGTATCAGTCCGTCTTTCTCCAAAATAATCCAAACTTTCCACAGCACTCTCGAACTGGTCAC
TGTCAACAAGGTATGTGCAAACCATGGTGCCCGTCCGTCCTTTGCCTCCTTTACAGTGAATAGCAATAAC
ATTTTGGGGATCCTCTGCCATCCACGCCCGTACACTTGCAATGAAAGTCAGCATGTCCTCCAACACTGGG
ACATTATGATCATCTATAAACACTCGCTCCACGCGATAGTGAAAGTATTTAGGATCATATCCTTTTTCAC
TGCACAGGTTGTAGATTTTGTAGTGATCCTTATGCTTGGAGTCTAAAAACCTTGCAACCTCCTGTATAGG
ATTCCTATAAAACGATTGCTTCCCAGATGACGGGAATGACATGGCAATTATACGATCAGTAACATGTGTG
AGATCCAGGTCAAACCCATCTTTTTGATACCGTCTTTTGTTTTCGGAGACCATCCTTCTTGTTACTTTCT
CGAGTTGCCTCTTCTGAGATGCCAGGCG
